>Addgene plasmid #175764 | pHAGE-eGFP-OPTN S513A | addgene full sequence | sequence record 346608 | Addgene NGS Result
TGGAAGGGCTAATTCACTCCCAAAGAAGACAAGATATCCTTGATCTGTGGATCTACCACACACAAGGCTA
CTTCCCTGATTAGCAGAACTACACACCAGGGCCAGGGGTCAGATATCCACTGACCTTTGGATGGTGCTAC
AAGCTAGTACCAGTTGAGCCAGATAAGGTAGAAGAGGCCAATAAAGGAGAGAACACCAGCTTGTTACACC
CTGTGAGCCTGCATGGGATGGATGACCCGGAGAGAGAAGTGTTAGAGTGGAGGTTTGACAGCCGCCTAGC
ATTTCATCACGTGGCCCGAGAGCTGCATCCGGAGTACTTCAAGAACTGCTGATATCGAGCTTGCTACAAG
GGACTTTCCGCTGGGGACTTTCCAGGGAGGCGTGGCCTGGGCGGGACTGGGGAGTGGCGAGCCCTCAGAT
CCTGCATATAAGCAGCTGCTTTTTGCCTGTACTGGGTCTCTCTGGTTAGACCAGATCTGAGCCTGGGAGC
TCTCTGGCTAACTAGGGAACCCACTGCTTAAGCCTCAATAAAGCTTGCCTTGAGTGCTTCAAGTAGTGTG
TGCCCGTCTGTTGTGTGACTCTGGTAACTAGAGATCCCTCAGACCCTTTTAGTCAGTGTGGAAAATCTCT
AGCAGTGGCGCCCGAACAGGGACTTGAAAGCGAAAGGGAAACCAGAGGAGCTCTCTCGACGCAGGACTCG
GCTTGCTGAAGCGCGCACGGCAAGAGGCGAGGGGCGGCGACTGGTGAGTACGCCAAAAATTTTGACTAGC
GGAGGCTAGAAGGAGAGAGATGGGTGCGAGAGCGTCAGTATTAAGCGGGGGAGAATTAGATCGCGATGGG
AAAAAATTCGGTTAAGGCCAGGGGGAAAGAAAAAATATAAATTAAAACATATAGTATGGGCAAGCAGGGA
GCTAGAACGATTCGCAGTTAATCCTGGCCTGTTAGAAACATCAGAAGGCTGTAGACAAATACTGGGACAG
CTACAACCATCCCTTCAGACAGGATCAGAAGAACTTAGATCATTATATAATACAGTAGCAACCCTCTATT
GTGTGCATCAAAGGATAGAGATAAAAGACACCAAGGAAGCTTTAGACAAGATAGAGGAAGAGCAAAACAA
AAGTAAGACCACCGCACAGCAAGCGGCCGGCCGCTGATCTTCAGACCTGGAGGAGGAGATATGAGGGACA
ATTGGAGAAGTGAATTATATAAATATAAAGTAGTAAAAATTGAACCATTAGGAGTAGCACCCACCAAGGC
AAAGAGAAGAGTGGTGCAGAGAGAAAAAAGAGCAGTGGGAATAGGAGCTTTGTTCCTTGGGTTCTTGGGA
GCAGCAGGAAGCACTATGGGCGCAGCGTCAATGACGCTGACGGTACAGGCCAGACAATTATTGTCTGGTA
TAGTGCAGCAGCAGAACAATTTGCTGAGGGCTATTGAGGCGCAACAGCATCTGTTGCAACTCACAGTCTG
GGGCATCAAGCAGCTCCAGGCAAGAATCCTGGCTGTGGAAAGATACCTAAAGGATCAACAGCTCCTGGGG
ATTTGGGGTTGCTCTGGAAAACTCATTTGCACCACTGCTGTGCCTTGGAATGCTAGTTGGAGTAATAAAT
CTCTGGAACAGATTTGGAATCACACGACCTGGATGGAGTGGGACAGAGAAATTAACAATTACACAAGCTT
AATACACTCCTTAATTGAAGAATCGCAAAACCAGCAAGAAAAGAATGAACAAGAATTATTGGAATTAGAT
AAATGGGCAAGTTTGTGGAATTGGTTTAACATAACAAATTGGCTGTGGTATATAAAATTATTCATAATGA
TAGTAGGAGGCTTGGTAGGTTTAAGAATAGTTTTTGCTGTACTTTCTATAGTGAATAGAGTTAGGCAGGG
ATATTCACCATTATCGTTTCAGACCCACCTCCCAACCCCGAGGGGACCCGACAGGCCCGAAGGAATAGAA
GAAGAAGGTGGAGAGAGAGACAGAGACAGATCCATTCGATTAGTGAACGGATCTCGACGGTATCGCCGAA
TTCACAAATGGCAGTATTCATCCACAATTTTAAAAGAAAAGGGGGGATTGGGGGGTACAGTGCAGGGGAA
AGAATAGTAGACATAATAGCAACAGACATACAAACTAAAGAATTACAAAAACAAATTACAAAAATTCAAA
ATTTTCGGGTTTATTACAGGGACAGCAGAGATCCAGTTTGGACTAGTGGAGTTCCGCGTTACATAACTTA
CGGTAAATGGCCCGCCTGGCTGACCGCCCAACGACCCCCGCCCATTGACGTCAATAATGACGTATGTTCC
CATAGTAACGCCAATAGGGACTTTCCATTGACGTCAATGGGTGGAGTATTTACGGTAAACTGCCCACTTG
GCAGTACATCAAGTGTATCATATGCCAAGTACGCCCCCTATTGACGTCAATGACGGTAAATGGCCCGCCT
GGCATTATGCCCAGTACATGACCTTATGGGACTTTCCTACTTGGCAGTACATCTACGTATTAGTCATCGC
TATTACCATGGTGATGCGGTTTTGGCAGTACATCAATGGGCGTGGATAGCGGTTTGACTCACGGGGATTT
CCAAGTCTCCACCCCATTGACGTCAATGGGAGTTTGTTTTGGCACCAAAATCAACGGGACTTTCCAAAAT
GTCGTAACAACTCCGCCCCATTGACGCAAATGGGCGGTAGGCGTGTACGGTGGGAGGTCTATATAAGCAG
AGCTCGTTTAGTGAACCGTCAGATCGCCTGGAGACGCCATCCACGCTGTTTTGACCTCCATAGAAGACAC
CGGCGGCCGATCTGCCACCATGGTGAGCAAGGGCGAGGAGCTGTTCACCGGGGTGGTGCCCATCCTGGTC
GAGCTGGACGGCGACGTAAACGGCCACAAGTTCAGCGTGTCCGGCGAGGGCGAGGGCGATGCCACCTACG
GCAAGCTGACCCTGAAGTTCATCTGCACCACCGGCAAGCTGCCCGTGCCCTGGCCCACCCTCGTGACCAC
CCTGACCTACGGCGTGCAGTGCTTCAGCCGCTACCCCGACCACATGAAGCAGCACGACTTCTTCAAGTCC
GCCATGCCCGAAGGCTACGTCCAGGAGCGCACCATCTTCTTCAAGGACGACGGCAACTACAAGACCCGCG
CCGAGGTGAAGTTCGAGGGCGACACCCTGGTGAACCGCATCGAGCTGAAGGGCATCGACTTCAAGGAGGA
CGGCAACATCCTGGGGCACAAGCTGGAGTACAACTACAACAGCCACAACGTCTATATCATGGCCGACAAG
CAGAAGAACGGCATCAAGGTGAACTTCAAGATCCGCCACAACATCGAGGACGGCAGCGTGCAGCTCGCCG
ACCACTACCAGCAGAACACCCCCATCGGCGACGGCCCCGTGCTGCTGCCCGACAACCACTACCTGAGCAC
CCAGTCCGCCCTGAGCAAAGACCCCAACGAGAAGCGCGATCACATGGTCCTGCTGGAGTTCGTGACCGCC
GCCGGGATCACTCTCGGCATGGACGAGCTGTACAAGGCTCGAGGTTATCAAACAAGTTTGTACAAAAAAG
TTGGCATGTCCCATCAACCTCTCAGCTGCCTCACTGAAAAGGAGGACAGCCCCAGTGAAAGCACAGGAAA
TGGACCCCCCCACCTGGCCCACCCAAACCTGGACACGTTTACCCCGGAGGAGCTGCTGCAGCAGATGAAA
GAGCTCCTGACCGAGAACCACCAGCTGAAAGAAGCCATGAAGCTAAATAATCAAGCCATGAAAGGGAGAT
TTGAGGAGCTTTCGGCCTGGACAGAGAAACAGAAGGAAGAACGCCAGTTTTTTGAGATACAGAGCAAAGA
AGCAAAAGAGCGTCTAATGGCCTTGAGTCATGAGAATGAGAAATTGAAGGAAGAGCTTGGAAAACTAAAA
GGGAAATCAGAAAGGTCATCTGAGGACCCCACTGATGACTCCAGGCTTCCCAGGGCCGAAGCGGAGCAGG
AAAAGGACCAGCTCAGGACCCAGGTGGTGAGGCTACAAGCAGAGAAGGCAGACCTGTTGGGCATCGTGTC
TGAACTGCAGCTCAAGCTGAACTCCAGCGGCTCCTCAGAAGATTCCTTTGTTGAAATTAGGATGGCTGAA
GGAGAAGCAGAAGGGTCAGTAAAAGAAATCAAGCATAGTCCTGGGCCCACGAGAACAGTCTCCACTGGCA
CGGCATTGTCTAAATATAGGAGCAGATCTGCAGATGGGGCCAAGAATTACTTCGAACATGAGGAGTTAAC
TGTGAGCCAGCTCCTGCTGTGCCTAAGGGAAGGGAATCAGAAGGTGGAGAGACTTGAAGTTGCACTCAAG
GAGGCCAAAGAAAGAGTTTCAGATTTTGAAAAGAAAACAAGTAATCGTTCTGAGATTGAAACCCAGACAG
AGGGGAGCACAGAGAAAGAGAATGATGAAGAGAAAGGCCCGGAGACTGTTGGAAGCGAAGTGGAAGCACT
GAACCTCCAGGTGACATCTCTGTTTAAGGAGCTTCAAGAGGCTCATACAAAACTCAGCGAAGCTGAGCTA
ATGAAGAAGAGACTTCAAGAAAAGTGTCAGGCCCTTGAAAGGAAAAATTCTGCAATTCCATCAGAGTTGA
ATGAAAAGCAAGAGCTTGTTTATACTAACAAAAAGTTAGAGCTACAAGTGGAAAGCATGCTATCAGAAAT
CAAAATGGAACAGGCTAAAACAGAGGATGAAAAGTCCAAATTAACTGTGCTACAGATGACACACAACAAG
CTTCTTCAAGAACATAATAATGCATTGAAAACAATTGAGGAACTAACAAGAAAAGAGTCAGAAAAAGTGG
ACAGGGCAGTGCTGAAGGAACTGAGTGAAAAACTGGAACTGGCAGAGAAGGCTCTGGCTTCCAAACAGCT
GCAAATGGATGAAATGAAGCAAACCATTGCCAAGCAGGAAGAGGACCTGGAAACCATGACCATCCTCAGG
GCTCAGATGGAAGTTTACTGTTCTGATTTTCATGCTGAAAGAGCAGCGAGAGAGAAAATTCATGAGGAAA
AGGAGCAACTGGCATTGCAGCTGGCAGTTCTGCTGAAAGAGAATGATGCTTTCGAAGACGGAGGCAGGCA
GGCCTTGATGGAGATGCAGAGTCGTCATGGGGCGAGAACAAGTGACTCTGACCAGCAGGCTTACCTTGTT
CAAAGAGGAGCTGAGGACAGGGACTGGCGGCAACAGCGGAATATTCCGATTCATTCCTGCCCCAAGTGTG
GAGAGGTTCTGCCTGACATAGACACGTTACAGATTCACGTGATGGATTGCATCATTTACCCAACTTTCTT
GTACAAAGTGGTTCGATAACGAATTCTACCGGGTAGGGGAGGCGCTTTTCCCAAGGCAGTCTGGAGCATG
CGCTTTAGCAGCCCCGCTGGGCACTTGGCGCTACACAAGTGGCCTCTGGCCTCGCACACATTCCACATCC
ACCGGTAGGCGCCAACCGGCTCCGTTCTTTGGTGGCCCCTTCGCGCCACCTTCTACTCCTCCCCTAGTCA
GGAAGTTCCCCCCCGCCCCGCAGCTCGCGTCGTGCAGGACGTGACAAATGGAAGTAGCACGTCTCACTAG
TCTCGTGCAGATGGACAGCACCGCTGAGCAATGGAAGCGGGTAGGCCTTTGGGGCAGCGGCCAATAGCAG
CTTTGCTCCTTCGCTTTCTGGGCTCAGAGGCTGGGAAGGGGTGGGTCCGGGGGCGGGCTCAGGGGCGGGC
TCAGGGGCGGGGCGGGCGCCCGAAGGTCCTCCGGAGGCCCGGCATTCTGCACGCTTCAAAAGCGCACGTC
TGCCGCGCTGTTCTCCTCTTCCTCATCTCCGGGCCTTTCGACCTGCAGCCCATTAATTAAACCATGGCCA
AGCCTTTGTCTCAAGAAGAATCCACCCTCATTGAAAGAGCAACGGCTACAATCAACAGCATCCCCATCTC
TGAAGACTACAGCGTCGCCAGCGCAGCTCTCTCTAGCGACGGCCGCATCTTCACTGGTGTCAATGTATAT
CATTTTACTGGGGGACCTTGTGCAGAACTCGTGGTGCTGGGCACTGCTGCTGCTGCGGCAGCTGGCAACC
TGACTTGTATCGTCGCGATCGGAAATGAGAACAGGGGCATCTTGAGCCCCTGCGGACGGTGCCGACAGGT
GCTTCTCGATCTGCATCCTGGGATCAAAGCCATAGTGAAGGACAGTGATGGACAGCCGACGGCAGTTGGG
ATTCGTGAATTGCTGCCCTCTGGTTATGTGTGGGAGGGCTAAGCACTTCGTGGCCGAGGAGCAGGACTGA
CACTCGACCTCGAAACTTGTTTATTGCAGCTTATAATGGTTACAAATAAAGCAATAGCATCACAAATTTC
ACAAATAAAGCATTTTTTTCACTGCATTCTAGTTGTGGTTTGTCCAAACTCATCAATGTATCTTATCATG
TCTATGCATCGATAGATCCTAATCAACCTCTGGATTACAAAATTTGTGAAAGATTGACTGGTATTCTTAA
CTATGTTGCTCCTTTTACGCTATGTGGATACGCTGCTTTAATGCCTTTGTATCATGCTATTGCTTCCCGT
ATGGCTTTCATTTTCTCCTCCTTGTATAAATCCTGGTTGCTGTCTCTTTATGAGGAGTTGTGGCCCGTTG
TCAGGCAACGTGGCGTGGTGTGCACTGTGTTTGCTGACGCAACCCCCACTGGTTGGGGCATTGCCACCAC
CTGTCAGCTCCTTTCCGGGACTTTCGCTTTCCCCCTCCCTATTGCCACGGCGGAACTCATCGCCGCCTGC
CTTGCCCGCTGCTGGACAGGGGCTCGGCTGTTGGGCACTGACAATTCCGTGGTGTTGTCGGGGAAATCAT
CGTCCTTTCCTTGGCTGCTCGCCTGTGTTGCCACCTGGATTCTGCGCGGGACGTCCTTCTGCTACGTCCC
TTCGGCCCTCAATCCAGCGGACCTTCCTTCCCGCGGCCTGCTGCCGGCTCTGCGGCCTCTTCCGCGTCTT
CGCCTTCGCCCTCAGACGAGTCGGATCTCCCTTTGGGCCGCCTCCCCGCCTGAGATCCTTTAAGACCAAT
GACTTACAAGGCAGCTGTAGATCTTAGCCACTTTTTAAAAGAAAAGGGGGGACTGGAAGGGCTAATTCAC
TCCCAACGAAGACAAGATCTGCTTTTTGCTTGTACTGGGTCTCTCTGGTTAGACCAGATCTGAGCCTGGG
AGCTCTCTGGCTAACTAGGGAACCCACTGCTTAAGCCTCAATAAAGCTTGCCTTGAGTGCTTCAAGTAGT
GTGTGCCCGTCTGTTGTGTGACTCTGGTAACTAGAGATCCCTCAGACCCTTTTAGTCAGTGTGGAAAATC
TCTAGCAGTAGTAGTTCATGTCATCTTATTATTCAGTATTTATAACTTGCAAAGAAATGAATATCAGAGA
GTGAGAGGCCCGGGTTAATTAAGGAAAGGGCTAGATCATTCTTGAAGACGAAAGGGCCTCGTGATACGCC
TATTTTTATAGGTTAATGTCATGATAATAATGGTTTCTTAGACGTCAGGTGGCACTTTTCGGGGAAATGT
GCGCGGAACCCCTATTTGTTTATTTTTCTAAATACATTCAAATATGTATCCGCTCATGAGACAATAACCC
TGATAAATGCTTCAATAATATTGAAAAAGGAAGAGTATGAGTATTCAACATTTCCGTGTCGCCCTTATTC
CCTTTTTTGCGGCATTTTGCCTTCCTGTTTTTGCTCACCCAGAAACGCTGGTGAAAGTAAAAGATGCTGA
AGATCAGTTGGGTGCACGAGTGGGTTACATCGAACTGGATCTCAACAGCGGTAAGATCCTTGAGAGTTTT
CGCCCCGAAGAACGTTTTCCAATGATGAGCACTTTTAAAGTTCTGCTATGTGGCGCGGTATTATCCCGTG
TTGACGCCGGGCAAGAGCAACTCGGTCGCCGCATACACTATTCTCAGAATGACTTGGTTGAGTACTCACC
AGTCACAGAAAAGCATCTTACGGATGGCATGACAGTAAGAGAATTATGCAGTGCTGCCATAACCATGAGT
GATAACACTGCGGCCAACTTACTTCTGACAACGATCGGAGGACCGAAGGAGCTAACCGCTTTTTTGCACA
ACATGGGGGATCATGTAACTCGCCTTGATCGTTGGGAACCGGAGCTGAATGAAGCCATACCAAACGACGA
GCGTGACACCACGATGCCTGTAGCAATGGCAACAACGTTGCGCAAACTATTAACTGGCGAACTACTTACT
CTAGCTTCCCGGCAACAATTAATAGACTGGATGGAGGCGGATAAAGTTGCAGGACCACTTCTGCGCTCGG
CCCTTCCGGCTGGCTGGTTTATTGCTGATAAATCTGGAGCCGGTGAGCGTGGGTCTCGCGGTATCATTGC
AGCACTGGGGCCAGATGGTAAGCCCTCCCGTATCGTAGTTATCTACACGACGGGGAGTCAGGCAACTATG
GATGAACGAAATAGACAGATCGCTGAGATAGGTGCCTCACTGATTAAGCATTGGTAACTGTCAGACCAAG
TTTACTCATATATACTTTAGATTGATTTAAAACTTCATTTTTAATTTAAAAGGATCTAGGTGAAGATCCT
TTTTGATAATCTCATGACCAAAATCCCTTAACGTGAGTTTTCGTTCCACTGAGCGTCAGACCCCGTAGAA
AAGATCAAAGGATCTTCTTGAGATCCTTTTTTTCTGCGCGTAATCTGCTGCTTGCAAACAAAAAAACCAC
CGCTACCAGCGGTGGTTTGTTTGCCGGATCAAGAGCTACCAACTCTTTTTCCGAAGGTAACTGGCTTCAG
CAGAGCGCAGATACCAAATACTGTTCTTCTAGTGTAGCCGTAGTTAGGCCACCACTTCAAGAACTCTGTA
GCACCGCCTACATACCTCGCTCTGCTAATCCTGTTACCAGTGGCTGCTGCCAGTGGCGATAAGTCGTGTC
TTACCGGGTTGGACTCAAGACGATAGTTACCGGATAAGGCGCAGCGGTCGGGCTGAACGGGGGGTTCGTG
CACACAGCCCAGCTTGGAGCGAACGACCTACACCGAACTGAGATACCTACAGCGTGAGCTATGAGAAAGC
GCCACGCTTCCCGAAGGGAGAAAGGCGGACAGGTATCCGGTAAGCGGCAGGGTCGGAACAGGAGAGCGCA
CGAGGGAGCTTCCAGGGGGAAACGCCTGGTATCTTTATAGTCCTGTCGGGTTTCGCCACCTCTGACTTGA
GCGTCGATTTTTGTGATGCTCGTCAGGGGGGCGGAGCCTATGGAAAAACGCCAGCAACGCGGCCTTTTTA
CGGTTCCTGGCCTTTTGCTGGCCTTTTGCTCACATGTTCTTTCCTGCGTTATCCCCTGATTCTGTGGATA
ACCGTATTACCGCCTTTGAGTGAGCTGATACCGCTCGCCGCAGCCGAACGACCGAGCGCAGCGAGTCAGT
GAGCGAGGAAGCGGAAGAGCGCCCAATACGCAAACCGCCTCTCCCCGCGCGTTGGCCGATTCATTAATGC
AGCAAGCTCATGGCTGACTAATTTTTTTTATTTATGCAGAGGCCGAGGCCGCCTCGGCCTCTGAGCTATT
CCAGAAGTAGTGAGGAGGCTTTTTTGGAGGCCTAGGCTTTTGCAAAAAGCTCCCCGTGGCACGACAGGTT
TCCCGACTGGAAAGCGGGCAGTGAGCGCAACGCAATTAATGTGAGTTAGCTCACTCATTAGGCACCCCAG
GCTTTACACTTTATGCTTCCGGCTCGTATGTTGTGTGGAATTGTGAGCGGATAACAATTTCACACAGGAA
ACAGCTATGACATGATTACGAATTTCACAAATAAAGCATTTTTTTCACTGCATTCTAGTTGTGGTTTGTC
CAAACTCATCAATGTATCTTATCATGTCTGGATCAACTGGATAACTCAAGCTAACCAAAATCATCCCAAA
CTTCCCACCCCATACCCTATTACCACTGCCAATTACCTGTGGTTTCATTTACTCTAAACCTGTGATTCCT
CTGAATTATTTTCATTTTAAAGAAATTGTATTTGTTAAATATGTACTACAAACTTAGTAGT
Features (pLannotate 1.2.2; 30 found; start..end, strand, type, name):
    377..634     +  LTR            5' LTR (truncated): truncated 5' long terminal repeat (LTR) from HIV-1
    681..806     +  misc_feature   HIV-1 Ψ: packaging signal of human immunodeficiency virus type 1
    790..1128    +  CDS            HIV-1 gag (fragment): gag protein from human immunodeficiency virus 1; gag
   1303..1536    +  misc_feature   RRE: The Rev response element (RRE) of HIV-1 allows for Rev-dependent mRNA export from the nucleus to the cytoplasm.
   1913..2013    +  CDS            Rev (fragment): human immunodeficiency virus 1 (HIV-1) Rev protein; rev; enhances nuclear export of unspliced and incompletely spliced viral mRNAs
   2058..2175    +  misc_feature   cPPT/CTS: central polypurine tract and central termination sequence of HIV-1
   2227..2530    +  enhancer       CMV enhancer: human cytomegalovirus immediate early enhancer
   2531..2734    +  promoter       CMV promoter: human cytomegalovirus (CMV) immediate early promoter
   2820..3536    +  CDS            EGFP: EGFP is a basic (constitutively fluorescent) green fluorescent protein published in 1996, derived from Aequorea victoria. It is reported to be a rapidly-maturing weak dimer with moderate acid sensitivity.
   3553..3570    +  protein_bind   attB1 (fragment): mutant version of attB; core recombination site for the Gateway® BP reaction BP Clonase™
   3576..5306    +  CDS            OPTN: OPTN_HUMAN - Also known as FIP2, GLC1E, HIP7, HYPL, NRP. Experimental evidence at protein level: Swiss-Prot protein existence level 1. (Microbial infection) May constitute a cellular target for adenovirus E3 14.7 and Bluetongue virus protein NS3 to inhibit innate immune response. From Homo sapiens (Human).
   5308..5332    -  protein_bind   attB2: mutant version of attB; recombination site for the Gateway® BP reaction BP Clonase™
   5351..5850    +  promoter       PGK promoter: mouse phosphoglycerate kinase 1 promoter
   5874..6272    +  CDS            BSD: blasticidin S deaminase; Aspergillus terreus BSD; confers resistance to blasticidin
   6273..6300    +  CDS            BleoR (fragment): antibiotic-binding protein; Sh ble from Streptoalloteichus hindustanus; confers resistance to bleomycin, phleomycin, and Zeocin™
   6314..6435    +  polyA_signal   SV40 poly(A) signal: SV40 polyadenylation signal
   6461..7049    +  misc_feature   WPRE: woodchuck hepatitis virus posttranscriptional regulatory element
   7057..7122    +  CDS            nef (fragment): NEF_HV1Z2 - Experimental evidence at protein level: Swiss-Prot protein existence level 1. Extracellular Nef protein targets CD4(+) T-lymphocytes for apoptosis by interacting with CXCR4 surface receptors. From Human immunodeficiency virus type 1 group M subtype D (isolate Z2/CDC-Z34) (HIV-1).
   7124..7357    +  LTR            3' LTR (ΔU3): self-inactivating 3' long terminal repeat (LTR) from HIV-1
   7562..7666    +  promoter       AmpR promoter: bla
   7667..8527    +  CDS            AmpR: β-lactamase; bla; confers resistance to ampicillin, carbenicillin, and related antibiotics
   8698..9286    +  rep_origin     ori: high-copy-number ColE1/pMB1/pBR322/pUC origin of replication
   9469..9523    +  CDS            lacI (fragment): lac repressor; lacI; The lac repressor binds to the lac operator to inhibit transcription in E. coli. This inhibition can be relieved by adding lactose or isopropyl-β-D-thiogalactopyranoside (IPTG).
   9529..9622    +  rep_origin     SV40 ori (fragment): SV40 origin of replication
   9647..9684    +  CDS            lacI (fragment): lac repressor; lacI; The lac repressor binds to the lac operator to inhibit transcription in E. coli. This inhibition can be relieved by adding lactose or isopropyl-β-D-thiogalactopyranoside (IPTG).
   9697..9718    +  protein_bind   CAP binding site: CAP binding activates transcription in the presence of cAMP. E. coli catabolite activator protein
   9733..9763    +  promoter       lac promoter: promoter for the E. coli lac operon
   9771..9787    +  protein_bind   lac operator: The lac repressor binds to the lac operator to inhibit transcription in E. coli. This inhibition can be relieved by adding lactose or isopropyl-β-D-thiogalactopyranoside (IPTG). lac repressor encoded by lacI
   9821..9904    +  polyA_signal   SV40 poly(A) signal (fragment): SV40 polyadenylation signal
  10071..329     +  CDS            nef (fragment) (across the origin): NEF_HV1BR - Experimental evidence at protein level: Swiss-Prot protein existence level 1. Extracellular Nef protein targets CD4(+) T-lymphocytes for apoptosis by interacting with CXCR4 surface receptors (PubMed:14990729). From Human immunodeficiency virus type 1 group M subtype B (isolate BRU/LAI) (HIV-1).
