[The description below was written by a language model from this plasmid's Addgene catalogue record and pLannotate feature annotations shown in this document.]
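Description:
pHAGE-eGFP-OPTN S513A is an HIV-1-derived lentiviral expression vector, about 10.1 kb, built on the pHAGE-eGFP backbone for delivering an N-terminally EGFP-tagged human optineurin (OPTN) carrying the S513A substitution into mammalian cells. In bacteria it is maintained through a high-copy ColE1/pUC-type origin and selected with ampicillin via the β-lactamase gene. The viral portion contains a truncated 5' LTR, the Ψ packaging signal with an adjoining gag fragment, the Rev response element for Rev-dependent nuclear export of the genomic RNA, the cPPT/CTS element, a WPRE that enhances transcript stability and expression, and a ΔU3 self-inactivating 3' LTR. Because the vector lacks functional viral structural and enzymatic genes, these must be supplied in trans to produce particles.

Between the LTRs, a CMV enhancer/promoter drives an EGFP coding sequence followed by a partial attB1 site, the OPTN open reading frame and attB2. These attB sites are the scars of the Gateway recombination used to insert the gene, and this layout yields the eGFP-OPTN fusion. Downstream, a mouse PGK promoter drives blasticidin S deaminase with an SV40 polyadenylation signal, allowing blasticidin selection of transduced cells. A short BleoR fragment, along with lac, lacI and SV40 origin fragments in the backbone, appear to be cloning remnants.

OPTN is a ubiquitin-binding autophagy receptor, and the associated study examined the selectivity of such receptors in clearing damaged lysosomes by lysophagy. The alanine replacement removes the serine at position 513, but the record does not state its functional rationale. The construct suits stable expression and fluorescence imaging of this mutant receptor.
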