Addgene plasmid #175764: pHAGE-eGFP-OPTN S513A
Purpose: Lentiviral vector expressing N-terminally tagged eGFP-OPTN S513A
Depositing lab: Wade Harper. Depositing organization: Harvard Medical School. Publication: Quantitative proteomics reveals the selectivity of ubiquitin-binding autophagy receptors in the turnover of damaged lysosomes by lysophagy. Eapen VV, Swarup S, Hoyer MJ, Paulo JA, Harper JW. eLife. 2021 Sep 29;10. pii: 72328. doi: 10.7554/eLife.72328. PubMed 34585663.
Backbone
  Vector backbone: pHAGE-eGFP
  Vector type: Lentiviral
Growth in bacteria
  Bacterial resistance: Ampicillin, 100 μg/mL
  Growth temperature: 37°C
  Growth strain: NEB Stable
  Copy number: Unknown
Gene/Insert
  Gene/Insert name: OPTN
  Species: H. sapiens (human)
  Mutation: S513A
  Entrez Gene: OPTN (a.k.a. ALS12, FIP2, GLC1E, HIP7, HYPL, NRP, TFIIIA-INTP)
  Cloning method: Gateway Cloning
Terms and licenses: Academic/Nonprofit Terms; Industry Terms: Not Available to Industry
How to cite: pHAGE-eGFP-OPTN S513A was a gift from Wade Harper (Addgene plasmid # 175764 ; http://n2t.net/addgene:175764 ; RRID:Addgene_175764)
